Addgene plasmid #210361: STIM1-2Strep
Purpose: Expresses STIM1 fused with 2Strep in mammalian cells
Depositing lab: Michele Pagano. Depositing organization: NYU Grossman School of Medicine. Publication: The REEP5/TRAM1 complex binds SARS-CoV-2 NSP3 and promotes virus replication. Li J, Gui Q, Liang FX, Sall J, Zhang Q, Duan Y, Dhabaria A, Askenazi M, Ueberheide B, Stapleford KA, Pagano M. J Virol. 2023 Sep 28:e0050723. doi: 10.1128/jvi.00507-23. PubMed 37768083.
Backbone
  Vector backbone: PcDNA3.1
  Backbone size w/o insert (bp): 5400
  Total vector size (bp): 7500
  Vector type: Mammalian Expression
  Selectable markers: Neomycin (select with G418)
Growth in bacteria
  Bacterial resistance: Ampicillin, 100 μg/mL
  Growth temperature: 37°C
  Growth strain: DH5alpha
  Copy number: High Copy
Gene/Insert
  Gene/Insert name: STIM1
  Species: H. sapiens (human)
  Insert size (bp): 2055
  GenBank ID: NM_003156.4
  Entrez Gene: STIM1 (a.k.a. D11S4896E, GOK, IMD10, STRMK, TAM, TAM1)
  Tag / fusion protein: 2Strep (C terminal on insert)
  Cloning method: Ligation Independent Cloning
  Sequencing primers: 5′ CMV-F; 3′ BGHR
Resource information
  A portion of this plasmid was derived from a plasmid made by: Sino Biological HG11434-UT
Terms and licenses: Academic/Nonprofit Terms; Industry Terms: Not Available to Industry
How to cite: STIM1-2Strep was a gift from Michele Pagano (Addgene plasmid # 210361 ; http://n2t.net/addgene:210361 ; RRID:Addgene_210361)
