[The description below was written by a language model from this plasmid's Addgene catalogue record and pLannotate feature annotations shown in this document.]
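Description:
STIM1-2Strep is a mammalian expression plasmid built on the pcDNA3.1 backbone that drives production of human STIM1 carrying a C-terminal tandem Strep tag. The sequenced record is about 7.6 kb, in line with the catalogue figure of roughly 7.5 kb. It is propagated in E. coli through a high-copy ColE1/pUC-type origin and selected with ampicillin via the β-lactamase gene and its own promoter. An f1 origin is also present, along with small remnants of lac regulatory sequence and a bom fragment that are backbone leftovers rather than functional parts of the design. For selection in mammalian cells, an SV40 enhancer/early promoter drives the neomycin phosphotransferase gene, terminated by the SV40 polyadenylation signal, allowing G418 selection of stable transfectants.

The expression cassette consists of the human cytomegalovirus immediate-early enhancer and promoter, followed by a T7 promoter, the 2,055 bp STIM1 open reading frame, and the bovine growth hormone polyadenylation signal. An SP6 promoter sits in reverse orientation just downstream of the insert. Two Strep-Tag II motifs are annotated a short distance after the STIM1 coding sequence, separated from it and from each other by spacer sequence, consistent with the recorded C-terminal 2Strep fusion. The short HIV-1 LTR and ble fragments are minor annotation matches. The insert was introduced by ligation-independent cloning, and part of the plasmid derives from a commercial cDNA clone.

The Strep tags bind Strep-Tactin, so the construct suits affinity purification or pull-down of STIM1 from transfected mammalian cells. The associated publication concerns host protein complexes that bind SARS-CoV-2 NSP3, but the record does not state the specific role of this plasmid in that work.
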