Features (pLannotate 1.2.2; 23 found; start..end, strand, type, name):
     22..74      -  misc_feature   bom (fragment): basis of mobility region from pBR322
    229..608     +  enhancer       CMV enhancer: human cytomegalovirus immediate early enhancer
    609..812     +  promoter       CMV promoter: human cytomegalovirus (CMV) immediate early promoter
    808..841     +  LTR            5' LTR (truncated) (fragment): truncated 5' long terminal repeat (LTR) from HIV-1
    857..875     +  promoter       T7 promoter: promoter for bacteriophage T7 RNA polymerase
    907..2961    +  CDS            STIM1: STIM1_HUMAN - Also known as GOK From Homo sapiens (Human).
   3052..3071    +  CDS            Strep-Tag II (fragment): peptide that binds Strep-Tactin®, an engineered form of streptavidin
   3100..3119    +  CDS            Strep-Tag II (fragment): peptide that binds Strep-Tactin®, an engineered form of streptavidin
   3154..3172    -  promoter       SP6 promoter: promoter for bacteriophage SP6 RNA polymerase
   3198..3422    +  polyA_signal   bGH poly(A) signal: bovine growth hormone polyadenylation signal
   3426..3447    +  promoter       SV40 promoter (fragment): SV40 enhancer and early promoter
   3468..3896    +  rep_origin     f1 ori (sequence partly withheld): f1 bacteriophage origin of replication; arrow indicates direction of (+) strand synthesis
   3910..4239    +  promoter       SV40 promoter: SV40 enhancer and early promoter
   4306..5097    +  CDS            neo: KKA2_KLEPN - Also known as kan, nptII. Experimental evidence at protein level: Swiss-Prot protein existence level 1. Resistance to kanamycin, neomycin, paromomycin, ribostamycin, butirosin and gentamicin B. From Klebsiella pneumoniae.
   5121..5279    +  CDS            ble (fragment): BLE_KLEPN - Experimental evidence at protein level: Swiss-Prot protein existence level 1. Binding protein with a strong affinity to the bleomycin family of antibiotics. Binds to CL990; an antimitotic-antibiotic compound. From Klebsiella pneumoniae.
   5274..5395    +  polyA_signal   SV40 poly(A) signal: SV40 polyadenylation signal
   5468..5484    -  protein_bind   lac operator: The lac repressor binds to the lac operator to inhibit transcription in E. coli. This inhibition can be relieved by adding lactose or isopropyl-β-D-thiogalactopyranoside (IPTG). lac repressor encoded by lacI
   5492..5522    -  promoter       lac promoter: promoter for the E. coli lac operon
   5537..5558    -  protein_bind   CAP binding site: CAP binding activates transcription in the presence of cAMP. E. coli catabolite activator protein
   5571..5663    -  CDS            lacI (fragment): lac repressor; lacI; The lac repressor binds to the lac operator to inhibit transcription in E. coli. This inhibition can be relieved by adding lactose or isopropyl-β-D-thiogalactopyranoside (IPTG).
   5846..6434    -  rep_origin     ori: high-copy-number ColE1/pMB1/pBR322/pUC origin of replication
   6605..7465    -  CDS            AmpR: β-lactamase; bla; confers resistance to ampicillin, carbenicillin, and related antibiotics
   7466..7570    -  promoter       AmpR promoter: bla
>Addgene plasmid #210361 | STIM1-2Strep | addgene full sequence | sequence record 417516 | Addgene NGS Result
TCGGGAGATCTCCCGATCCCCTATGGTGCACTCTCAGTACAATCTGCTCTGATGCCGCATAGTTAAGCCA
GTATCTGCTCCCTGCTTGTGTGTTGGAGGTCGCTGAGTAGTGCGCGAGCAAAATTTAAGCTACAACAAGG
CAAGGCTTGACCGACAATTGCATGAAGAATCTGCTTAGGGTTAGGCGTTTTGCGCTGCTTCGCGATGTAC
GGGCCAGATATACGCGTTGACATTGATTATTGACTAGTTATTAATAGTAATCAATTACGGGGTCATTAGT
TCATAGCCCATATATGGAGTTCCGCGTTACATAACTTACGGTAAATGGCCCGCCTGGCTGACCGCCCAAC
GACCCCCGCCCATTGACGTCAATAATGACGTATGTTCCCATAGTAACGCCAATAGGGACTTTCCATTGAC
GTCAATGGGTGGAGTATTTACGGTAAACTGCCCACTTGGCAGTACATCAAGTGTATCATATGCCAAGTAC
GCCCCCTATTGACGTCAATGACGGTAAATGGCCCGCCTGGCATTATGCCCAGTACATGACCTTATGGGAC
TTTCCTACTTGGCAGTACATCTACGTATTAGTCATCGCTATTACCATGGTGATGCGGTTTTGGCAGTACA
TCAATGGGCGTGGATAGCGGTTTGACTCACGGGGATTTCCAAGTCTCCACCCCATTGACGTCAATGGGAG
TTTGTTTTGGCACCAAAATCAACGGGACTTTCCAAAATGTCGTAACAACTCCGCCCCATTGACGCAAATG
GGCGGTAGGCGTGTACGGTGGGAGGTCTATATAAGCAGAGCTCTCTGGCTAACTAGAGAACCCACTGCTT
ACTGGCTTATCGAAATTAATACGACTCACTATAGGGAGACCCAAGCTTGGTACCGAGCTCGGATCCATGG
ATGTATGCGTCCGTCTTGCCCTGTGGCTCCTCTGGGGACTCCTCCTGCACCAGGGCCAGAGCCTCAGCCA
TAGTCACAGTGAGAAGGCGACAGGAACCAGCTCGGGGGCCAACTCTGAGGAGTCCACTGCAGCAGAGTTT
TGCCGAATTGACAAGCCCCTGTGTCACAGTGAGGATGAGAAACTCAGCTTCGAGGCAGTCCGTAACATCC
ACAAACTGATGGACGATGATGCCAATGGTGATGTGGATGTGGAAGAAAGTGATGAGTTCCTGAGGGAAGA
CCTCAATTACCATGACCCAACAGTGAAACACAGCACCTTCCATGGTGAGGATAAGCTCATCAGCGTGGAG
GACCTGTGGAAGGCATGGAAGTCATCAGAAGTATACAATTGGACCGTGGATGAGGTGGTACAGTGGCTGA
TCACATATGTGGAGCTGCCTCAGTATGAGGAGACCTTCCGGAAGCTGCAGCTCAGTGGCCATGCCATGCC
AAGGCTGGCTGTCACCAACACCACCATGACAGGGACTGTGCTGAAGATGACAGACCGGAGTCATCGGCAG
AAGCTGCAGCTGAAGGCTCTGGATACAGTGCTCTTTGGGCCTCCTCTCTTGACTCGCCATAATCACCTCA
AGGACTTCATGCTGGTGGTGTCTATCGTTATTGGTGTGGGCGGCTGCTGGTTTGCCTATATCCAGAACCG
TTACTCCAAGGAGCACATGAAGAAGATGATGAAGGACTTGGAGGGGTTACACCGAGCTGAGCAGAGTCTG
CATGACCTTCAGGAAAGGCTGCACAAGGCCCAGGAGGAGCACCGCACAGTGGAGGTGGAGAAGGTCCATC
TGGAAAAGAAGCTGCGCGATGAGATCAACCTTGCTAAGCAGGAAGCCCAGCGGCTGAAGGAGCTGCGGGA
GGGTACTGAGAATGAGCGGAGCCGCCAAAAATATGCTGAGGAGGAGTTGGAGCAGGTTCGGGAGGCCTTG
AGGAAAGCAGAGAAGGAGCTAGAATCTCACAGCTCATGGTATGCTCCAGAGGCCCTTCAGAAGTGGCTGC
AGCTGACACATGAGGTGGAGGTGCAATATTACAACATCAAGAAGCAAAATGCTGAGAAGCAGCTGCTGGT
GGCCAAGGAGGGGGCTGAGAAGATAAAAAAGAAGAGAAACACACTCTTTGGCACCTTCCACGTGGCCCAC
AGCTCTTCCCTGGATGATGTAGATCATAAAATTCTAACAGCTAAGCAAGCACTGAGCGAGGTGACAGCAG
CATTGCGGGAGCGCCTGCACCGCTGGCAACAGATCGAGATCCTCTGTGGCTTCCAGATTGTCAACAACCC
TGGCATCCACTCACTGGTGGCTGCCCTCAACATAGACCCCAGCTGGATGGGCAGTACACGCCCCAACCCT
GCTCACTTCATCATGACTGACGACGTGGATGACATGGATGAGGAGATTGTGTCTCCCTTGTCCATGCAGT
CCCCTAGCCTGCAGAGCAGTGTTCGGCAGCGCCTGACGGAGCCACAGCATGGCCTGGGATCTCAGAGGGA
TTTGACCCATTCCGATTCGGAGTCCTCCCTCCACATGAGTGACCGCCAGCGTGTGGCCCCCAAACCTCCT
CAGATGAGCCGTGCTGCAGACGAGGCTCTCAATGCCATGACTTCCAATGGCAGCCACCGGCTGATCGAGG
GGGTCCACCCAGGGTCTCTGGTGGAGAAACTGCCTGACAGCCCTGCCCTGGCCAAGAAGGCATTACTGGC
GCTGAACCATGGGCTGGACAAGGCCCACAGCCTGATGGAGCTGAGCCCCTCAGCCCCACCTGGTGGCTCT
CCACATTTGGATTCTTCCCGTTCTCACAGCCCCAGCTCCCCAGACCCAGACACACCATCTCCAGTTGGGG
ACAGCCGAGCCCTGCAAGCCAGCCGAAACACACGCATTCCCCACCTGGCTGGCAAGAAGGCTGTGGCTGA
GGAGGATAATGGCTCTATTGGCGAGGAAACAGACTCCAGCCCAGGCCGGAAGAAGTTTCCCCTCAAAATC
TTTAAGAAGCCTCTTAAGAAGGAATTCGCCGCCACCATGGCGGCCGCCAGCTGGAGCCACCCTCAGTTCG
AGAAGGGAGGAGGAAGCGGCGGAGGCAGCGGAGGAGGAAGCTGGAGCCACCCGCAGTTCGAGAAATGACT
CGAGCATGCATCTAGAGGCTGGAGCCACCCGCAGTTCGAGAAATGACTCGAGCATGCATCTAGAGGGCCC
TATTCTATAGTGTCACCTAAATGCTAGAGCTCGCTGATCAGCCTCGACTGTGCCTTCTAGTTGCCAGCCA
TCTGTTGTTTGCCCCTCCCCCGTGCCTTCCTTGACCCTGGAAGGTGCCACTCCCACTGTCCTTTCCTAAT
AAAATGAGGAAATTGCATCGCATTGTCTGAGTAGGTGTCATTCTATTCTGGGGGGTGGGGTGGGGCAGGA
CAGCAAGGGGGAGGATTGGGAAGACAATAGCAGGCATGCTGGGGATGCGGTGGGCTCTATGGCTTCTGAG
GCGGAAAGAACCAGCTGGGGCTCTAGGGGGTATCCCC
[124 nt withheld, positions 3468-3591]
C
[91 nt withheld, positions 3593-3683]
A
[49 nt withheld, positions 3685-3733]
CCTTTGACGTTGGAGTCCACGTTCTTT
[37 nt withheld, positions 3761-3797]
ACCCTATCTCGGTCTATTCTTTTGATTTATAAGGGATTTTGCCGATTTCGGCCTATTGGTTAAAAAATGA
GCTGATTTAACAAAAATTTAACGCGAATTAATTCTGTGGAATGTGTGTCAGTTAGGGTGTGGAAAGTCCC
CAGGCTCCCCAGCAGGCAGAAGTATGCAAAGCATGCATCTCAATTAGTCAGCAACCAGGTGTGGAAAGTC
CCCAGGCTCCCCAGCAGGCAGAAGTATGCAAAGCATGCATCTCAATTAGTCAGCAACCATAGTCCCGCCC
CTAACTCCGCCCATCCCGCCCCTAACTCCGCCCAGTTCCGCCCATTCTCCGCCCCATGGCTGACTAATTT
TTTTTATTTATGCAGAGGCCGAGGCCGCCTCTGCCTCTGAGCTATTCCAGAAGTAGTGAGGAGGCTTTTT
TGGAGGCCTAGGCTTTTGCAAAAAGCTCCCGGGAGCTTGTATATCCATTTTCGGATCTGATCAAGAGACA
GGATGAGGATCGTTTCGCATGATTGAACAAGATGGATTGCACGCAGGTTCTCCGGCCGCTTGGGTGGAGA
GGCTATTCGGCTATGACTGGGCACAACAGACAATCGGCTGCTCTGATGCCGCCGTGTTCCGGCTGTCAGC
GCAGGGGCGCCCGGTTCTTTTTGTCAAGACCGACCTGTCCGGTGCCCTGAATGAACTGCAGGACGAGGCA
GCGCGGCTATCGTGGCTGGCCACGACGGGCGTTCCTTGCGCAGCTGTGCTCGACGTTGTCACTGAAGCGG
GAAGGGACTGGCTGCTATTGGGCGAAGTGCCGGGGCAGGATCTCCTGTCATCTCACCTTGCTCCTGCCGA
GAAAGTATCCATCATGGCTGATGCAATGCGGCGGCTGCATACGCTTGATCCGGCTACCTGCCCATTCGAC
CACCAAGCGAAACATCGCATCGAGCGAGCACGTACTCGGATGGAAGCCGGTCTTGTCGATCAGGATGATC
TGGACGAAGAGCATCAGGGGCTCGCGCCAGCCGAACTGTTCGCCAGGCTCAAGGCGCGCATGCCCGACGG
CGAGGATCTCGTCGTGACCCATGGCGATGCCTGCTTGCCGAATATCATGGTGGAAAATGGCCGCTTTTCT
GGATTCATCGACTGTGGCCGGCTGGGTGTGGCGGACCGCTATCAGGACATAGCGTTGGCTACCCGTGATA
TTGCTGAAGAGCTTGGCGGCGAATGGGCTGACCGCTTCCTCGTGCTTTACGGTATCGCCGCTCCCGATTC
GCAGCGCATCGCCTTCTATCGCCTTCTTGACGAGTTCTTCTGAGCGGGACTCTGGGGTTCGAAATGACCG
ACCAAGCGACGCCCAACCTGCCATCACGAGATTTCGATTCCACCGCCGCCTTCTATGAAAGGTTGGGCTT
CGGAATCGTTTTCCGGGACGCCGGCTGGATGATCCTCCAGCGCGGGGATCTCATGCTGGAGTTCTTCGCC
CACCCCAACTTGTTTATTGCAGCTTATAATGGTTACAAATAAAGCAATAGCATCACAAATTTCACAAATA
AAGCATTTTTTTCACTGCATTCTAGTTGTGGTTTGTCCAAACTCATCAATGTATCTTATCATGTCTGTAT
ACCGTCGACCTCTAGCTAGAGCTTGGCGTAATCATGGTCATAGCTGTTTCCTGTGTGAAATTGTTATCCG
CTCACAATTCCACACAACATACGAGCCGGAAGCATAAAGTGTAAAGCCTGGGGTGCCTAATGAGTGAGCT
AACTCACATTAATTGCGTTGCGCTCACTGCCCGCTTTCCAGTCGGGAAACCTGTCGTGCCAGCTGCATTA
ATGAATCGGCCAACGCGCGGGGAGAGGCGGTTTGCGTATTGGGCGCTCTTCCGCTTCCTCGCTCACTGAC
TCGCTGCGCTCGGTCGTTCGGCTGCGGCGAGCGGTATCAGCTCACTCAAAGGCGGTAATACGGTTATCCA
CAGAATCAGGGGATAACGCAGGAAAGAACATGTGAGCAAAAGGCCAGCAAAAGGCCAGGAACCGTAAAAA
GGCCGCGTTGCTGGCGTTTTTCCATAGGCTCCGCCCCCCTGACGAGCATCACAAAAATCGACGCTCAAGT
CAGAGGTGGCGAAACCCGACAGGACTATAAAGATACCAGGCGTTTCCCCCTGGAAGCTCCCTCGTGCGCT
CTCCTGTTCCGACCCTGCCGCTTACCGGATACCTGTCCGCCTTTCTCCCTTCGGGAAGCGTGGCGCTTTC
TCATAGCTCACGCTGTAGGTATCTCAGTTCGGTGTAGGTCGTTCGCTCCAAGCTGGGCTGTGTGCACGAA
CCCCCCGTTCAGCCCGACCGCTGCGCCTTATCCGGTAACTATCGTCTTGAGTCCAACCCGGTAAGACACG
ACTTATCGCCACTGGCAGCAGCCACTGGTAACAGGATTAGCAGAGCGAGGTATGTAGGCGGTGCTACAGA
GTTCTTGAAGTGGTGGCCTAACTACGGCTACACTAGAAGAACAGTATTTGGTATCTGCGCTCTGCTGAAG
CCAGTTACCTTCGGAAAAAGAGTTGGTAGCTCTTGATCCGGCAAACAAACCACCGCTGGTAGCGGTGGTT
TTTTTGTTTGCAAGCAGCAGATTACGCGCAGAAAAAAAGGATCTCAAGAAGATCCTTTGATCTTTTCTAC
GGGGTCTGACGCTCAGTGGAACGAAAACTCACGTTAAGGGATTTTGGTCATGAGATTATCAAAAAGGATC
TTCACCTAGATCCTTTTAAATTAAAAATGAAGTTTTAAATCAATCTAAAGTATATATGAGTAAACTTGGT
CTGACAGTTACCAATGCTTAATCAGTGAGGCACCTATCTCAGCGATCTGTCTATTTCGTTCATCCATAGT
TGCCTGACTCCCCGTCGTGTAGATAACTACGATACGGGAGGGCTTACCATCTGGCCCCAGTGCTGCAATG
ATACCGCGAGACCCACGCTCACCGGCTCCAGATTTATCAGCAATAAACCAGCCAGCCGGAAGGGCCGAGC
GCAGAAGTGGTCCTGCAACTTTATCCGCCTCCATCCAGTCTATTAATTGTTGCCGGGAAGCTAGAGTAAG
TAGTTCGCCAGTTAATAGTTTGCGCAACGTTGTTGCCATTGCTACAGGCATCGTGGTGTCACGCTCGTCG
TTTGGTATGGCTTCATTCAGCTCCGGTTCCCAACGATCAAGGCGAGTTACATGATCCCCCATGTTGTGCA
AAAAAGCGGTTAGCTCCTTCGGTCCTCCGATCGTTGTCAGAAGTAAGTTGGCCGCAGTGTTATCACTCAT
GGTTATGGCAGCACTGCATAATTCTCTTACTGTCATGCCATCCGTAAGATGCTTTTCTGTGACTGGTGAG
TACTCAACCAAGTCATTCTGAGAATAGTGTATGCGGCGACCGAGTTGCTCTTGCCCGGCGTCAATACGGG
ATAATACCGCGCCACATAGCAGAACTTTAAAAGTGCTCATCATTGGAAAACGTTCTTCGGGGCGAAAACT
CTCAAGGATCTTACCGCTGTTGAGATCCAGTTCGATGTAACCCACTCGTGCACCCAACTGATCTTCAGCA
TCTTTTACTTTCACCAGCGTTTCTGGGTGAGCAAAAACAGGAAGGCAAAATGCCGCAAAAAAGGGAATAA
GGGCGACACGGAAATGTTGAATACTCATACTCTTCCTTTTTCAATATTATTGAAGCATTTATCAGGGTTA
TTGTCTCATGAGCGGATACATATTTGAATGTATTTAGAAAAATAAACAAATAGGGGTTCCGCGCACATTT
CCCCGAAAAGTGCCACCTGACGTCGACGGA
